>Addgene plasmid #132204 | pDONR221_SLC4A7 | addgene full sequence | sequence record 261198 | Addgene NGS Result
CTTTCCTGCGTTATCCCCTGATTCTGTGGATAACCGTATTACCGCCTTTGAGTGAGCTGATACCGCTCGC
CGCAGCCGAACGACCGAGCGCAGCGAGTCAGTGAGCGAGGAAGCGGAAGAGCGCCCAATACGCAAACCGC
CTCTCCCCGCGCGTTGGCCGATTCATTAATGCAGCTGGCACGACAGGTTTCCCGACTGGAAAGCGGGCAG
TGAGCGCAACGCAATTAATACGCGTACCGCTAGCCAGGAAGAGTTTGTAGAAACGCAAAAAGGCCATCCG
TCAGGATGGCCTTCTGCTTAGTTTGATGCCTGGCAGTTTATGGCGGGCGTCCTGCCCGCCACCCTCCGGG
CCGTTGCTTCACAACGTTCAAATCCGCTCCCGGCGGATTTGTCCTACTCAGGAGAGCGTTCACCGACAAA
CAACAGATAAAACGAAAGGCCCAGTCTTCCGACTGAGCCTTTCGTTTTATTTGATGCCTGGCAGTTCCCT
ACTCTCGCGTTAACGCTAGCATGGATGTTTTCCCAGTCACGACGTTGTAAAACGACGGCCAGTCTTAAGC
TCGGGCCCCAAATAATGATTTTATTTTGACTGATAGTGACCTGTTCGTTGCAACACATTGATGAGCAATG
CTTTTTTATAATGCCAACTTTGTACAAAAAAGCAGGCTCCACCATGGAGAGGTTCCGCCTGGAGAAGAAG
CTGCCTGGCCCAGATGAGGAGGCCGTGGTGGACCTGGGCAAGACCAGCTCCACAGTGAATACCAAGTTTG
AGAAGGAGGAGCTGGAGAGCCACAGGGCCGTGTACATCGGAGTGCACGTGCCCTTCTCCAAGGAGTCTCG
GAGAAGGCACCGGCACAGAGGCCACAAGCACCACCACCGCCGGAGAAAGGACAAGGAGTCTGATAAGGAG
GACGGCCGGGAGTCTCCTAGCTATGATACCCCAAGCCAGAGAGTGCAGTTTATCCTGGGCACAGAGGACG
ATGACGAGGAGCACATCCCTCACGATCTGTTCACCGAGATGGACGAGCTGTGCTACCGGGATGGCGAGGA
GTATGAGTGGAAGGAGACAGCCAGATGGCTGAAGTTTGAGGAGGATGTGGAGGACGGAGGCGATAGGTGG
AGCAAGCCATACGTGGCCACCCTGAGCCTGCACTCCCTGTTCGAGCTGAGGAGCTGTATCCTGAATGGCA
CAGTGATGCTGGATATGAGGGCATCCACCCTGGACGAGATCGCAGATATGGTGCTGGACAACATGATCGC
CTCTGGCCAGCTGGACGAGAGCATCAGGGAGAATGTGCGCGAGGCCCTGCTGAAGAGGCACCACCACCAG
AACGAGAAGCGGTTTACCTCCAGAATCCCCCTGGTGAGATCTTTCGCCGACATCGGCAAGAAGCACTCCG
ATCCTCACCTGCTGGAGAGGAATGGAGAGGGACTGTCCGCCTCTAGGCACAGCCTGAGGACAGGACTGAG
CGCCTCCAACCTGTCCCTGAGAGGCGAGTCTCCACTGAGCCTGCTGCTGGGACACCTGCTGCCATCTAGC
AGGGCAGGAACCCCAGCAGGATCTAGGTGCACCACACCCGTGCCTACACCACAGAACAGCCCCCCTTCCT
CTCCCTCTATCAGCCGGCTGACCTCCAGAAGCTCCCAGGAGTCTCAGAGGCAGGCACCAGAGCTGCTGGT
GTCCCCTGCCTCTGATGACATCCCAACAGTGGTCATCCACCCACCAGAGGAGGACCTGGAGGCCGCCCTG
AAGGGCGAGGAGCAGAAGAACGAGGAGAATGTGGATCTGACCCCAGGAATCCTGGCAAGCCCACAGTCCG
CCCCTGGCAACCTGGACAATTCCAAGTCTGGCGAGATCAAGGGCAATGGCTCTGGCGGCAGCAGGGAGAA
CTCCACCGTGGATTTCTCTAAGGTGGACATGAACTTCATGCGCAAGATCCCTACAGGAGCAGAGGCAAGC
AACGTGCTGGTGGGAGAGGTGGACTTCCTGGAGAGGCCCATCATCGCCTTTGTGCGCCTGGCACCTGCCG
TGCTGCTGACAGGACTGACCGAGGTGCCAGTGCCTACCAGATTCCTGTTTCTGCTGCTGGGACCAGCAGG
CAAGGCACCTCAGTACCACGAGATCGGCAGGTCCATCGCCACACTGATGACCGATGAGATCTTTCACGAC
GTGGCCTATAAGGCCAAGGACAGAAATGATCTGCTGTCCGGCATCGATGAGTTCCTGGACCAGGTGACCG
TGCTGCCTCCAGGCGAGTGGGATCCTTCTATCCGGATCGAGCCCCCTAAGTCCGTGCCTTCTCAGGAGAA
GAGAAAGATCCCAGTGTTCCACAACGGAAGCACCCCCACACTGGGAGAGACCCCTAAGGAGGCAGCACAC
CACGCAGGACCAGAGCTGCAGAGGACAGGCCGCCTGTTTGGCGGCCTGATCCTGGACATCAAGCGCAAGG
CCCCCTTCTTTCTGAGCGACTTCAAGGATGCCCTGAGCCTGCAGTGCCTGGCCTCCATCCTGTTTCTGTA
CTGCGCCTGTATGTCCCCAGTGATCACATTCGGCGGACTGCTGGGAGAGGCAACCGAGGGAAGGATCAGC
GCCATCGAGTCCCTGTTTGGAGCAAGCCTGACCGGAATCGCATACTCCCTGTTCGCAGGACAGCCACTGA
CAATCCTGGGATCCACCGGACCCGTGCTGGTGTTCGAGAAGATCCTGTATAAGTTTTGCCGGGATTACCA
GCTGAGCTATCTGTCCCTGAGAACATCTATCGGCCTGTGGACCAGCTTTCTGTGCATCGTGCTGGTGGCC
ACCGACGCCTCTAGCCTGGTGTGCTACATCACAAGGTTCACCGAGGAGGCCTTTGCCGCCCTGATCTGTA
TCATCTTCATCTACGAGGCCCTGGAGAAGCTGTTCGACCTGGGCGAGACATATGCCTTTAATATGCACAA
CAATCTGGATAAGCTGACAAGCTATTCCTGCGTGTGCACCGAGCCACCCAACCCAAGCAATGAGACACTG
GCCCAGTGGAAGAAGGATAACATCACCGCCCACAATATCTCTTGGAGGAACCTGACAGTGAGCGAGTGCA
AGAAGCTGAGGGGCGTGTTTCTGGGATCCGCCTGTGGACACCACGGACCATACATCCCTGACGTGCTGTT
CTGGTGCGTGATCCTGTTCTTTACCACATTCTTTCTGTCCTCTTTCCTGAAGCAGTTTAAGACCAAGCGG
TACTTCCCCACAAAGGTGAGATCTACCATCAGCGACTTCGCCGTGTTTCTGACAATCGTGATCATGGTGA
CCATCGATTATCTGGTGGGCGTGCCATCTCCCAAGCTGCACGTGCCCGAGAAGTTTGAGCCAACCCACCC
AGAGAGGGGATGGATCATCTCCCCACTGGGCGATAATCCCTGGTGGACACTGCTGATCGCCGCCATCCCT
GCCCTGCTGTGCACCATCCTGATCTTCATGGACCAGCAGATCACAGCCGTGATCATCAACCGGAAGGAGC
ACAAGCTGAAGAAGGGCGCCGGCTATCACCTGGACCTGCTGATGGTGGGCGTGATGCTGGGCGTGTGCAG
CGTGATGGGACTGCCATGGTTCGTGGCAGCAACCGTGCTGTCTATCAGCCACGTGAACTCCCTGAAGGTG
GAGTCCGAGTGTTCTGCCCCAGGCGAGCAGCCCAAGTTTCTGGGCATCCGGGAGCAGAGAGTGACCGGCC
TGATGATCTTCATCCTGATGGGCCTGAGCGTGTTCATGACATCCGTGCTGAAGTTTATCCCTATGCCAGT
GCTGTACGGCGTGTTTCTGTATATGGGCGTGAGCTCCCTGAAGGGCATCCAGCTGTTCGACCGCATCAAG
CTGTTTGGCATGCCTGCCAAGCACCAGCCAGATCTGATCTACCTGAGATATGTGCCTCTGTGGAAGGTGC
ACATCTTCACAGTGATCCAGCTGACCTGCCTGGTGCTGCTGTGGGTCATCAAGGTGAGCGCCGCAGCAGT
GGTGTTCCCTATGATGGTGCTGGCCCTGGTGTTTGTGAGGAAGCTGATGGACCTGTGCTTCACCAAGCGC
GAGCTGTCCTGGCTGGATGACCTGATGCCAGAGAGCAAGAAGAAGAAGGAGGATGACAAGAAGAAGAAGG
AGAAGGAGGAGGCCGAGAGAATGCTGCAGGATGACGATGACACAGTGCACCTGCCTTTTGAGGGCGGCTC
CCTGCTGCAGATCCCAGTGAAGGCCCTGAAGTACTCTCCTGACAAGCCAGTGTCTGTGAAGATCAGCTTC
GAGGACGAGCCCAGGAAGAAGTATGTGGATGCCGAGACCAGCCTGGACCCAGCTTTCTTGTACAAAGTTG
GCATTATAAGAAAGCATTGCTTATCAATTTGTTGCAACGAACAGGTCACTATCAGTCAAAATAAAATCAT
TATTTGCCATCCAGCTGATATCCCCTATAGTGAGTCGTATTACATGGTCATAGCTGTTTCCTGGCAGCTC
TGGCCCGTGTCTCAAAATCTCTGATGTTACATTGCACAAGATAAAAATATATCATCATGAACAATAAAAC
TGTCTGCTTACATAAACAGTAATACAAGGGGTGTTATGAGCCATATTCAACGGGAAACGTCGAGGCCGCG
ATTAAATTCCAACATGGATGCTGATTTATATGGGTATAAATGGGCTCGCGATAATGTCGGGCAATCAGGT
GCGACAATCTATCGCTTGTATGGGAAGCCCGATGCGCCAGAGTTGTTTCTGAAACATGGCAAAGGTAGCG
TTGCCAATGATGTTACAGATGAGATGGTCAGACTAAACTGGCTGACGGAATTTATGCCTCTTCCGACCAT
CAAGCATTTTATCCGTACTCCTGATGATGCATGGTTACTCACCACTGCGATCCCCGGAAAAACAGCATTC
CAGGTATTAGAAGAATATCCTGATTCAGGTGAAAATATTGTTGATGCGCTGGCAGTGTTCCTGCGCCGGT
TGCATTCGATTCCTGTTTGTAATTGTCCTTTTAACAGCGATCGCGTATTTCGTCTCGCTCAGGCGCAATC
ACGAATGAATAACGGTTTGGTTGATGCGAGTGATTTTGATGACGAGCGTAATGGCTGGCCTGTTGAACAA
GTCTGGAAAGAAATGCATAAACTTTTGCCATTCTCACCGGATTCAGTCGTCACTCATGGTGATTTCTCAC
TTGATAACCTTATTTTTGACGAGGGGAAATTAATAGGTTGTATTGATGTTGGACGAGTCGGAATCGCAGA
CCGATACCAGGATCTTGCCATCCTATGGAACTGCCTCGGTGAGTTTTCTCCTTCATTACAGAAACGGCTT
TTTCAAAAATATGGTATTGATAATCCTGATATGAATAAATTGCAGTTTCATTTGATGCTCGATGAGTTTT
TCTAATCAGAATTGGTTAATTGGTTGTAACACTGGCAGAGCATTACGCTGACTTGACGGGACGGCGCAAG
CTCATGACCAAAATCCCTTAACGTGAGTTACGCGTCGTTCCACTGAGCGTCAGACCCCGTAGAAAAGATC
AAAGGATCTTCTTGAGATCCTTTTTTTCTGCGCGTAATCTGCTGCTTGCAAACAAAAAAACCACCGCTAC
CAGCGGTGGTTTGTTTGCCGGATCAAGAGCTACCAACTCTTTTTCCGAAGGTAACTGGCTTCAGCAGAGC
GCAGATACCAAATACTGTTCTTCTAGTGTAGCCGTAGTTAGGCCACCACTTCAAGAACTCTGTAGCACCG
CCTACATACCTCGCTCTGCTAATCCTGTTACCAGTGGCTGCTGCCAGTGGCGATAAGTCGTGTCTTACCG
GGTTGGACTCAAGACGATAGTTACCGGATAAGGCGCAGCGGTCGGGCTGAACGGGGGGTTCGTGCACACA
GCCCAGCTTGGAGCGAACGACCTACACCGAACTGAGATACCTACAGCGTGAGCTATGAGAAAGCGCCACG
CTTCCCGAAGGGAGAAAGGCGGACAGGTATCCGGTAAGCGGCAGGGTCGGAACAGGAGAGCGCACGAGGG
AGCTTCCAGGGGGAAACGCCTGGTATCTTTATAGTCCTGTCGGGTTTCGCCACCTCTGACTTGAGCGTCG
ATTTTTGTGATGCTCGTCAGGGGGGCGGAGCCTATGGAAAAACGCCAGCAACGCGGCCTTTTTACGGTTC
CTGGCCTTTTGCTGGCCTTTTGCTCACATGTT
Features (pLannotate 1.2.2; 10 found; start..end, strand, type, name):
    121..213     +  CDS            lacI (fragment): lac repressor; lacI; The lac repressor binds to the lac operator to inhibit transcription in E. coli. This inhibition can be relieved by adding lactose or isopropyl-β-D-thiogalactopyranoside (IPTG).
    268..295     -  terminator     rrnB T2 terminator: transcription terminator T2 from the E. coli rrnB gene
    427..470     +  terminator     rrnB T1 terminator: Escherichia coli rrnB; transcription terminator T1 from the E. coli rrnB gene
    517..553     -  CDS            lacZα (fragment): LacZα fragment of β-galactosidase; lacZ fragment
    569..668     +  protein_bind   attL1: mutant version of attL; recombination site for the Gateway® LR reaction LR Clonase™
    674..4315    +  CDS            SLC4A7: S4A7_HUMAN - Also known as BT, NBC2, NBC2B, NBC3, NBCn1, SBC2, SLC4A6. Experimental evidence at protein level: Swiss-Prot protein existence level 1. Electroneutral sodium- and bicarbonate-dependent cotransporter with a Na(+):HCO3(-) 1:1 stoichiometry. Regulates intracellular pH and may play a role in bicarbonate salvage in secretory epithelia. May also have an associated sodium channel activity. From Homo sapiens (Human).
   4317..4416    -  protein_bind   attL2: mutant version of attL; recombination site for the Gateway® LR reaction LR Clonase™
   4434..4452    -  promoter       T7 promoter: promoter for bacteriophage T7 RNA polymerase
   4586..5395    +  CDS            KanR: aminoglycoside phosphotransferase; aph(3')-Ia; confers resistance to kanamycin in bacteria or G418 (Geneticin®) in eukaryotes
   5542..6130    +  rep_origin     ori: high-copy-number ColE1/pMB1/pBR322/pUC origin of replication
