[The description below was written by a language model from this plasmid's Addgene catalogue record and pLannotate feature annotations shown in this document.]
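Description:
pDONR221_SLC4A7 is a Gateway entry clone built on the Thermo Fisher pDONR221 backbone. It carries a codon-optimized open reading frame for human SLC4A7 (also known as NBC3, NBCn1, SBC2 or SLC4A6). This gene encodes an electroneutral sodium- and bicarbonate-dependent cotransporter with 1:1 Na+:HCO3- stoichiometry that helps regulate intracellular pH. The plasmid is about 6.2 kb in total. It is propagated in E. coli from a high-copy ColE1/pUC-type origin and selected with kanamycin through an aminoglycoside phosphotransferase (KanR) gene.

The roughly 3.6 kb SLC4A7 coding sequence sits between attL1 and attL2, the recombination sites used in the Gateway LR reaction. LR Clonase can therefore transfer the ORF directionally into any attR-containing destination vector. Upstream of the cassette, the rrnB T1 and T2 transcription terminators shield the insert from read-through transcription in bacteria. A T7 promoter lies just downstream of attL2, oriented back toward the insert. The short lacI and lacZα fragments in the annotation are backbone remnants rather than functional genes.

Although the catalogue lists the vector type as mammalian expression, the feature table shows no eukaryotic promoter, polyadenylation signal or epitope tag. Expression depends on the destination vector chosen by the user, and the record does not say whether the ORF retains a stop codon. The plasmid belongs to a consortium collection of solute carrier (SLC) transporter clones. It serves as a source clone for subcloning SLC4A7 into custom expression vectors for transporter studies and drug discovery.
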