Addgene plasmid #132204: pDONR221_SLC4A7
Purpose: Gateway entry clone with codon-optimized ORF sequence for subcloning into custom expression vectors
Depositing lab: RESOLUTE Consortium & Giulio Superti-Furga. Depositing organization: CeMM Research Center for Molecular Medicine. Publication: The RESOLUTE consortium: unlocking SLC transporters for drug discovery. Superti-Furga G, Lackner D, Wiedmer T, Ingles-Prieto A, Barbosa B, Girardi E, Goldmann U, Gurtl B, Klavins K, Klimek C, Lindinger S, Lineiro-Retes E, Muller AC, Onstein S, Redinger G, Reil D, Sedlyarov V, Wolf G, Crawford M, Everley R, ... Steppan CM. Nat Rev Drug Discov. 2020 Jul;19(7):429-430. doi: 10.1038/d41573-020-00056-6. PubMed 32265506.
Backbone
  Vector backbone: pDONR221
  Backbone manufacturer: Thermo Fisher Scientific
  Backbone size w/o insert (bp): 2550
  Vector type: Mammalian Expression
Growth in bacteria
  Bacterial resistance: Kanamycin, 50 μg/mL
  Growth temperature: 37°C
  Growth strain: Stbl3
  Copy number: High Copy
Gene/Insert
  Gene/Insert name: SLC4A7 (alt name: NBC3, SBC2, SLC4A6)
  Species: H. sapiens (human)
  Insert size (bp): 3642
  Entrez Gene: SLC4A7 (a.k.a. NBC2, NBC3, SBC2, SLC4A6, DKFZp686H168)
  Cloning method: Gateway Cloning
  Sequencing primers: 5′ M13-fwd; 3′ M13-rev
Terms and licenses: Academic/Nonprofit Terms; Industry Terms
Depositor comments: For more information on the full Resolute plasmid collection, please see www.addgene.org/depositor-collections/re-solute/. Please provide your feedback on this plasmid to the RESOLUTE consortium by filling out their RESOLUTE repository feedback form: https://forms.office.com/Pages/ResponsePage.aspx?id=0e05yklzmkS7rjFGQL4N7z4feCLQvEJAmVcOCM_u885UN1JJRko0Ukg4TVQwNTZLOUxPQVJWT1NHUCQlQCN0PWcu
How to cite: pDONR221_SLC4A7 was a gift from RESOLUTE Consortium & Giulio Superti-Furga (Addgene plasmid # 132204 ; http://n2t.net/addgene:132204 ; RRID:Addgene_132204)
