>Addgene plasmid #132204 | pDONR221_SLC4A7 | depositor partial sequence | sequence record 253808 | Codon-optimized ORF of SLC4A7
ATGGAGAGGTTCCGCCTGGAGAAGAAGCTGCCTGGCCCAGATGAGGAGGCCGTGGTGGACCTGGGCAAGA
CCAGCTCCACAGTGAATACCAAGTTTGAGAAGGAGGAGCTGGAGAGCCACAGGGCCGTGTACATCGGAGT
GCACGTGCCCTTCTCCAAGGAGTCTCGGAGAAGGCACCGGCACAGAGGCCACAAGCACCACCACCGCCGG
AGAAAGGACAAGGAGTCTGATAAGGAGGACGGCCGGGAGTCTCCTAGCTATGATACCCCAAGCCAGAGAG
TGCAGTTTATCCTGGGCACAGAGGACGATGACGAGGAGCACATCCCTCACGATCTGTTCACCGAGATGGA
CGAGCTGTGCTACCGGGATGGCGAGGAGTATGAGTGGAAGGAGACAGCCAGATGGCTGAAGTTTGAGGAG
GATGTGGAGGACGGAGGCGATAGGTGGAGCAAGCCATACGTGGCCACCCTGAGCCTGCACTCCCTGTTCG
AGCTGAGGAGCTGTATCCTGAATGGCACAGTGATGCTGGATATGAGGGCATCCACCCTGGACGAGATCGC
AGATATGGTGCTGGACAACATGATCGCCTCTGGCCAGCTGGACGAGAGCATCAGGGAGAATGTGCGCGAG
GCCCTGCTGAAGAGGCACCACCACCAGAACGAGAAGCGGTTTACCTCCAGAATCCCCCTGGTGAGATCTT
TCGCCGACATCGGCAAGAAGCACTCCGATCCTCACCTGCTGGAGAGGAATGGAGAGGGACTGTCCGCCTC
TAGGCACAGCCTGAGGACAGGACTGAGCGCCTCCAACCTGTCCCTGAGAGGCGAGTCTCCACTGAGCCTG
CTGCTGGGACACCTGCTGCCATCTAGCAGGGCAGGAACCCCAGCAGGATCTAGGTGCACCACACCCGTGC
CTACACCACAGAACAGCCCCCCTTCCTCTCCCTCTATCAGCCGGCTGACCTCCAGAAGCTCCCAGGAGTC
TCAGAGGCAGGCACCAGAGCTGCTGGTGTCCCCTGCCTCTGATGACATCCCAACAGTGGTCATCCACCCA
CCAGAGGAGGACCTGGAGGCCGCCCTGAAGGGCGAGGAGCAGAAGAACGAGGAGAATGTGGATCTGACCC
CAGGAATCCTGGCAAGCCCACAGTCCGCCCCTGGCAACCTGGACAATTCCAAGTCTGGCGAGATCAAGGG
CAATGGCTCTGGCGGCAGCAGGGAGAACTCCACCGTGGATTTCTCTAAGGTGGACATGAACTTCATGCGC
AAGATCCCTACAGGAGCAGAGGCAAGCAACGTGCTGGTGGGAGAGGTGGACTTCCTGGAGAGGCCCATCA
TCGCCTTTGTGCGCCTGGCACCTGCCGTGCTGCTGACAGGACTGACCGAGGTGCCAGTGCCTACCAGATT
CCTGTTTCTGCTGCTGGGACCAGCAGGCAAGGCACCTCAGTACCACGAGATCGGCAGGTCCATCGCCACA
CTGATGACCGATGAGATCTTTCACGACGTGGCCTATAAGGCCAAGGACAGAAATGATCTGCTGTCCGGCA
TCGATGAGTTCCTGGACCAGGTGACCGTGCTGCCTCCAGGCGAGTGGGATCCTTCTATCCGGATCGAGCC
CCCTAAGTCCGTGCCTTCTCAGGAGAAGAGAAAGATCCCAGTGTTCCACAACGGAAGCACCCCCACACTG
GGAGAGACCCCTAAGGAGGCAGCACACCACGCAGGACCAGAGCTGCAGAGGACAGGCCGCCTGTTTGGCG
GCCTGATCCTGGACATCAAGCGCAAGGCCCCCTTCTTTCTGAGCGACTTCAAGGATGCCCTGAGCCTGCA
GTGCCTGGCCTCCATCCTGTTTCTGTACTGCGCCTGTATGTCCCCAGTGATCACATTCGGCGGACTGCTG
GGAGAGGCAACCGAGGGAAGGATCAGCGCCATCGAGTCCCTGTTTGGAGCAAGCCTGACCGGAATCGCAT
ACTCCCTGTTCGCAGGACAGCCACTGACAATCCTGGGATCCACCGGACCCGTGCTGGTGTTCGAGAAGAT
CCTGTATAAGTTTTGCCGGGATTACCAGCTGAGCTATCTGTCCCTGAGAACATCTATCGGCCTGTGGACC
AGCTTTCTGTGCATCGTGCTGGTGGCCACCGACGCCTCTAGCCTGGTGTGCTACATCACAAGGTTCACCG
AGGAGGCCTTTGCCGCCCTGATCTGTATCATCTTCATCTACGAGGCCCTGGAGAAGCTGTTCGACCTGGG
CGAGACATATGCCTTTAATATGCACAACAATCTGGATAAGCTGACAAGCTATTCCTGCGTGTGCACCGAG
CCACCCAACCCAAGCAATGAGACACTGGCCCAGTGGAAGAAGGATAACATCACCGCCCACAATATCTCTT
GGAGGAACCTGACAGTGAGCGAGTGCAAGAAGCTGAGGGGCGTGTTTCTGGGATCCGCCTGTGGACACCA
CGGACCATACATCCCTGACGTGCTGTTCTGGTGCGTGATCCTGTTCTTTACCACATTCTTTCTGTCCTCT
TTCCTGAAGCAGTTTAAGACCAAGCGGTACTTCCCCACAAAGGTGAGATCTACCATCAGCGACTTCGCCG
TGTTTCTGACAATCGTGATCATGGTGACCATCGATTATCTGGTGGGCGTGCCATCTCCCAAGCTGCACGT
GCCCGAGAAGTTTGAGCCAACCCACCCAGAGAGGGGATGGATCATCTCCCCACTGGGCGATAATCCCTGG
TGGACACTGCTGATCGCCGCCATCCCTGCCCTGCTGTGCACCATCCTGATCTTCATGGACCAGCAGATCA
CAGCCGTGATCATCAACCGGAAGGAGCACAAGCTGAAGAAGGGCGCCGGCTATCACCTGGACCTGCTGAT
GGTGGGCGTGATGCTGGGCGTGTGCAGCGTGATGGGACTGCCATGGTTCGTGGCAGCAACCGTGCTGTCT
ATCAGCCACGTGAACTCCCTGAAGGTGGAGTCCGAGTGTTCTGCCCCAGGCGAGCAGCCCAAGTTTCTGG
GCATCCGGGAGCAGAGAGTGACCGGCCTGATGATCTTCATCCTGATGGGCCTGAGCGTGTTCATGACATC
CGTGCTGAAGTTTATCCCTATGCCAGTGCTGTACGGCGTGTTTCTGTATATGGGCGTGAGCTCCCTGAAG
GGCATCCAGCTGTTCGACCGCATCAAGCTGTTTGGCATGCCTGCCAAGCACCAGCCAGATCTGATCTACC
TGAGATATGTGCCTCTGTGGAAGGTGCACATCTTCACAGTGATCCAGCTGACCTGCCTGGTGCTGCTGTG
GGTCATCAAGGTGAGCGCCGCAGCAGTGGTGTTCCCTATGATGGTGCTGGCCCTGGTGTTTGTGAGGAAG
CTGATGGACCTGTGCTTCACCAAGCGCGAGCTGTCCTGGCTGGATGACCTGATGCCAGAGAGCAAGAAGA
AGAAGGAGGATGACAAGAAGAAGAAGGAGAAGGAGGAGGCCGAGAGAATGCTGCAGGATGACGATGACAC
AGTGCACCTGCCTTTTGAGGGCGGCTCCCTGCTGCAGATCCCAGTGAAGGCCCTGAAGTACTCTCCTGAC
AAGCCAGTGTCTGTGAAGATCAGCTTCGAGGACGAGCCCAGGAAGAAGTATGTGGATGCCGAGACCAGCC
TG
